>Addgene plasmid #244019 | pUPD3_CDS_tetR | addgene full sequence | sequence record 487850 | Addgene NGS Result
GGTCTCGAAGCTTAAGACCCACTTTCACATTTAAGTTGTTTTTCTAATCCGCATATGATCAATTCAAGGC
CGAATAAGAAGGCTGGCTCTGCACCTTGGTGATCAAATAATTCGATAGCTTGTCGTAATAATGGCGGCAT
ACTATCAGTAGTAGGTGTTTCCCTTTCTTCTTTAGCGACTTGATGCTCTTGATCTTCCAATACGCAACCT
AAAGTAAAATGCCCCACAGCGCTGAGTGCATATAATGCATTCTCTAGTGAAAAACCTTGTTGGCATAAAA
AGGCTAATTGATTTTCGAGAGTTTCATACTGTTTTTCTGTAGGCCGTGTACCTAAATGTACTTTTGCTCC
ATCGCGATGACTTAGTAAAGCACATCTAAAACTTTTAGCGTTATTACGTAAAAAATCTTGCCAGCTTTCC
CCTTCTAAAGGGCAAAAGTGAGTATGGTGCCTATCTAACATCTCAATGGCTAAGGCGTCGAGCAAAGCCC
GCTTATTTTTTACATGCCAATACAATGTAGGCTGCTCTACACCTAGCTTCTGGGCGAGTTTACGGGTTGT
TAAACCTTCGATTCCGACCTCATTAAGCAGCTCTAATGCGCTGTTAATCACTTTACTTTTATCTAATCTA
GACATTCGAGACCACTCATCGCCCAATCACTAGTGAATTCGTTCTATAGTGTCACCTAAATACCATAGAG
CCGTTGGTCATAGCTGTTTCCTGTCCAGGCATCATGACACGGTTATCCACAGAATCAGGGGATAACGCAG
GAAAGAACATGTGAGCAAAAGGCCAGCAAAAGGCCAGGAACCGTAAAAAGGCCGCGTTGCTGGCGTTTTT
CCATAGGCTCCGCCCCCCTGACGAGCATCACAAAAATCGACGCTCAAGTCAGAGGTGGCGAAACCCGACA
GGACTATAAAGATACCAGGCGTTTCCCCCTGGAAGCTCCCTCGTGCGCTCTCCTGTTCCGACCCTGCCGC
TTACCGGATACCTGTCCGCCTTTCTCCCTTCGGGAAGCGTGGCGCTTTCTCATAGCTCACGCTGTAGGTA
TCTCAGTTCGGTGTAGGTCGTTCGCTCCAAGCTGGGCTGTGTGCACGAACCCCCCGTTCAGCCCGACCGC
TGCGCCTTATCCGGTAACTATCGTCTTGAGTCCAACCCGGTAAGACACGACTTATCGCCACTGGCAGCAG
CCACTGGTAACAGGATTAGCAGAGCGAGGTATGTAGGCGGTGCTACAGAGTTCTTGAAGTGGTGGCCTAA
CTACGGCTACACTAGAAGAACAGTATTTGGTATCTGCGCTCTGCTGAAGCCAGTTACCTTCGGAAAAAGA
GTTGGTAGCTCTTGATCCGGCAAACAAACCACCGCTGGTAGCGGTGGTTTTTTTGTTTGCAAGCAGCAGA
TTACGCGCAGAAAAAAAGGATCTCAAGAAGATCCTTTGATCTTTTCTACGGGGTCTGACGCTCAGTGGAA
CGAAAACTCACGTTAAGGGATTTTGGTCATGAGATTATCAAAAAGGATCTTCACCTAGATCCTTTTGTGA
TGATCGGCACGTAAGAGGTTCCAACTTTCACCATAATGAAATAAGATCACTACCGGGCGTATTTTTTGAG
TTATCGAGATTTTCAGGAGCTAAGGAAGCTAAAATGGAGAAAAAAATCACTGGATATACCACCGTTGATA
TATCCCAATGGCATCGTAAAGAACATTTTGAGGCATTTCAGTCAGTTGCTCAATGTACCTATAACCAGAC
CGTTCAGCTGGATATTACGGCCTTTTTAAAGACCGTAAAGAAAAATAAGCACAAGTTTTATCCGGCCTTT
ATTCACATTCTTGCCCGCCTGATGAATGCTCATCCGGAATTCCGTATGGCAATGAAAGACGGTGAGCTGG
TGATATGGGATAGTGTTCACCCTTGTTACACCGTTTTCCATGAGCAAACTGAAACGTTTTCATCGCTCTG
GAGTGAATACCACGACGATTTCCGGCAGTTTCTACACATATATTCGCAAGATGTGGCGTGTTACGGTGAA
AACCTGGCCTATTTCCCTAAAGGGTTTATTGAGAATATGTTTTTCGTGTCAGCCAATCCCTGGGTGAGTT
TCACCAGTTTTGATTTAAACGTGGCCAATATGGACAACTTCTTCGCCCCCGTTTTCACCATGGGCAAATA
TTATACGCAAGGCGACAAGGTGCTGATGCCGCTGGCGATTCAGGTTCATCATGCCGTTTGTGATGGCTTC
CATGTCGGCAGAATGCTTAATGAATTACAACAGTACTGCGATGAGTGGCAGGGCGGGGCGTAATTTTTTT
AAGGCAGTTATTGGTGCCCTTAAACGCCTGGTTGCTACGCCTGAATAAGTGATAATAAGCGGATGAATGG
CAGAAATTCGATGATAAGCTGTCAAACATGATGT
[125 nt withheld, positions 2415-2539]
C
[91 nt withheld, positions 2541-2631]
AGGGTGATGGTTCACGTAGTGGGCCAGCGCCCTGATAGACGGTTTTTCGCCCTTTGACGTTGGAGTCCAC
GTTCTTT
[37 nt withheld, positions 2709-2745]
ACCCTATCTCGGTCTATTCTTTTGATTTATAAGGGATTTTGCCGATTTCGGCCTATTGGTTAAAAAATGA
GCTGATTTAACAAAAATTTAACGCGAATTTTAACAAAATATTAACGCTTACAATTTTAACATTGTAGAAA
CGCATGTAAAACGACGGCCAGTGAATTGTAATACGACTCACTATAGGGTGAATTCCGCTTAGGACCTTAG
ATATTGATCTCAA
Features (pLannotate 1.2.2; 9 found; start..end, strand, type, name):
     12..635     -  CDS            TetR: tetracycline repressor TetR; tetR from transposon Tn10; TetR binds to the tetracycline operator tetO to inhibit transcription. This inhibition can be relieved by adding tetracycline or doxycycline.
    673..691     -  promoter       SP6 promoter: promoter for bacteriophage SP6 RNA polymerase
    838..1426    -  rep_origin     ori: high-copy-number ColE1/pMB1/pBR322/pUC origin of replication
   1541..1643    +  promoter       cat promoter: promoter of the E. coli cat gene encoding chloramphenicol acetyltransferase
   1644..2300    +  CDS            cat: CAT_ECOLX - Experimental evidence at protein level: Swiss-Prot protein existence level 1. This enzyme is an effector of chloramphenicol resistance in bacteria. From Escherichia coli. This protein is used as a marker in many commonly used cloning vectors, such as pACYC184.
   2388..2405    -  promoter       tet promoter (fragment): E. coli promoter for tetracycline efflux protein gene
   2416..2871    +  rep_origin     f1 ori (sequence partly withheld): f1 bacteriophage origin of replication; arrow indicates direction of (+) strand synthesis
   2890..2911    -  CDS            lacZα (fragment): LacZα fragment of β-galactosidase; lacZ fragment
   2914..2932    +  promoter       T7 promoter: promoter for bacteriophage T7 RNA polymerase
