[The description below was written by a language model from this plasmid's Addgene catalogue record and pLannotate feature annotations shown in this document.]
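Description:
pUPD3_CDS_tetR is a level-0 "part" plasmid from a GoldenBraid2.0 toolkit adapted for E. coli and related enteric bacteria. It holds a single domesticated coding sequence in the pUPD3 universal part-donor backbone rather than a complete expression unit. The sequenced plasmid is small (2,968 nt). It replicates at high copy from a ColE1/pUC-type origin and is selected with chloramphenicol through a cat gene driven by its own cat promoter. An f1 phage origin is also annotated, along with a short tet promoter fragment and a remnant of lacZα. The lacZα remnant is probably left over from a screening cassette displaced when the part was inserted, although the record does not say so.

The insert is the 624 bp tetR open reading frame, annotated as the Tn10-derived tetracycline repressor. TetR binds tetO operator sequences to block transcription from promoters that carry them, and it releases the operator when tetracycline, anhydrotetracycline or doxycycline is present. The coding sequence sits between T7 and SP6 phage promoters that belong to the backbone. No dedicated bacterial promoter, ribosome binding site or terminator for tetR is annotated, which fits its classification as a CDS-category part. Although the catalogue lists the vector type as bacterial expression, the plasmid is intended as a source of the tetR module. Through Golden Gate (type IIS) assembly, this module is combined with promoter, RBS and terminator parts into transcriptional units, and then into multigene constructs, for building tetracycline- or aTc-inducible regulatory circuits in E. coli.
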