Addgene plasmid #244019: pUPD3_CDS_tetR
Purpose: GoldenBraid2.0 Tetracycline/Anhydrotetracycline-dependent transcriptional repressor.
Depositing lab: Christophe Herman. Depositing organization: Baylor College of Medicine. Publication: GoldenBraid2.0 E. coli: a comprehensive and characterized toolkit for enterics. Cooke MB, Welch KT, Ramirez LD, Wen AX, Marciano DC, Herman C. Synth Biol (Oxf). 2025 Aug 14;10(1):ysaf015. doi: 10.1093/synbio/ysaf015. eCollection 2025. PubMed 40927394.
Backbone
  Vector backbone: pUPD3
  Vector type: Bacterial Expression
Growth in bacteria
  Bacterial resistance: Chloramphenicol, 25 μg/mL
  Growth temperature: 37°C
  Growth strain: DH5alpha
  Copy number: High Copy
Gene/Insert
  Gene/Insert name: tetR
  Species: Escherichia coli
  Insert size (bp): 624
  Cloning method: Golden Gate
Terms and licenses: Academic/Nonprofit Terms; Industry Terms: Not Available to Industry
How to cite: pUPD3_CDS_tetR was a gift from Christophe Herman (Addgene plasmid # 244019 ; http://n2t.net/addgene:244019 ; RRID:Addgene_244019)
